>Addgene plasmid #182956 | pJEC637 | addgene full sequence | sequence record 455560 | Addgene NGS Result
TCGTGCACAACAATGGTGACTTCTACAGCGCGGAGAATCTCGCTCTCTCCAGGGGAAGCCGAAGTTTCCA
AAAGGTCGTTGATCAAAGCTCGCCGCGTTGTTTCATCAAGCCTTACGGTCACCGTAACCAGCAAATCAAT
ATCACTGTGTGGCTTAAGGCCGCCATCCACTGCGGAGCCGTACAAATGTACGGCCAGCAACGTCGGTTCG
AGATGGCGCTCGATGACGCCAACTACCTCTGATAGTTGAGTCGATACTTCGGCGATCACCGCTTCCCTCA
TACTCTTCCTTTTTCAATATTATTGAAGCATTTATCAGGGTTATTGTCTCATGAGCGGATACATATTTGA
ATGTATTTAGAAAAATAAACAAATAGCTAGCTCACTCGGTCGCTACGCTCCGGGCGTGAGACTGCGGCGG
GCGCTGCGGACACATACAAAGTTACCCACAGATTCCGTGGATAAGCAGGGGACTAACATGTGAGGCAAAA
CAGCAGGGCCGCGCCGGTGGCGTTTTTCCATAGGCTCCGCCATCCTGCCAGAGTTCACATAAACAGACGC
TTTTCCGGTGCATCTGTGGGAGCCGTGAGGCTCAACCATGAATCTGACAGTACGGGCGAAACCCGACAGG
ACTTAAAGATCCCCACCGTTTCCGGCGGGTCGCTCCCTCTTGCGCTCTCCTGTTCCGACCCTGCCGTTTA
CCGGATACCTGTTCCGCCTTTCTCCCTTACGGGAAGTGTGGCGCTTTCTCATAGCTAACACACTGGTATC
TCGGCTCGGTGTAGGTCGTTCGCTCCAAGCTGGGCTGTAAGCAAGAACTCCCCGTTCAGCCCGACTGCTG
CGCCTTATCCGGTAACTGTTCACTTGAGTCCAACCCGGAAAAGCACGGTAAAACGCCACTGGCAGCAGCC
ATTGGTAACTGGGAGTTCGCAGAGGATTTGTTTAGCTAAACACGCGGTTGCTCTTGAAGTGTGCGCCAAA
GTCCGGCTACACTGGAAGGACAGATTTGGTTGCTGTGCTCTGCGAAAGCCAGTTACCACGGTTAAGCAGT
TCACCAACTGACTTAACCTTCGATCAAACCACCTCCCAAGGTGGTTTTTTCGTTTACAGGGCAAAAGATT
ACGCGCAGAAAAAAAGGATCTCAAGAAGATCCTTTGATCTTTTCTACTGAACCGCTCTAGATTTCAGTGC
AATTTATCTCTTCAAATGTAGCACCTGTTTACGGCTAGCTCAGTCCTAGGTATAGTGCTAGCCGCTTCTA
GAGTCACACAGGAAAGTACTAGATGCAGAGTTCGGTAAATGAGTTCCTGACCCCCCGCCACATCGATGTG
CAGGTGGTCAGTCAAACCCGCGCCAAGATCACGCTCGAGCCTCTCGAGCGTGGTTTTGGTCACACCCTGG
GCAACGCGCTGCGTCGCATCCTGTTGTCCTCCATGCCTGGCTGCGCAGTGGTCGAGGCCGAGATCGACGG
CGTACTCCACGAGTACTCGGCGATCGAAGGTGTGCAGGAAGATGTAATCGAGATCCTGCTGAACCTGAAA
GGTCTGGCCATCAAGCTGCACGGTCGTGATGAAGTGACGCTGACCCTGGCTAAGAAGGGCTCGGGTGTTG
TGACTGCTGCCGATATTCAGCTGGATCACGATGTTGAGATCATCAACGGTGACCACGTTATCGCCAACCT
GGCAGACAACGGCGCGCTGAACATGAAGCTGAAGGTAGCTCGTGGCCGTGGCTACGAGCCTGCCGACGCA
CGTCAGAGCGATGAAGACGAAAGCCGCAGCATCGGCCGTCTGCAGCTCGACGCATCGTTCAGCCCGGTCC
GTCGTGTCTCCTACGTGGTGGAAAACGCCCGTGTCGAGCAGCGCACCAACCTGGACAAACTGGTCCTGGA
CCTGGAAACCAACGGCACTCTGGATCCCGAAGAGGCTATCCGTCGCGCCGCTACCATCCTGCAACAGCAG
CTGGCAGCGTTCGTGGACCTCAAGGGAGGTTCTGGAGGTGGTGGGTCCATGAACGAAAAAGAAGAACTGA
AATCTAAAAAAGCGGAACTGCGCAACCGCATCGAACAGCTGAAACAGAAACGCGAACAGCTGAAACAGAA
AATCGCGAACCTGCGCAAAGAAATCGAAGCGTATAAATAATGACCGAACAAAAACTCATCTCAGAAGAGG
ATCTGAATAGCGCCGTCGACCATCATCATCATCATCATTGAGTTTAAACGGTCTCCAGCTTGGCTGTTTT
GGCGGATGAGAGAAGATTTTCAGCCTGATACAGATTAAATCAGAACGCAGAAGCGGTCTGATAAAACAGA
ATTTGCCTGGCGGCAGTAGCGCGGTGGTCCCACCTGACCCAATGCCGAACTCAGAAGTGAAACGCCGTAG
CGCCGATGGTAGTGTGGGGTCTCCCCATGCGAGAGTAGGGAACTGCCAGGCATCAAATAAAACGAAAGGC
TCAGTCGAAAGACTGGGCCTTTCGTTTTATCTGTTGTTTGTCGGTGAACTGGATCCTTACTCGAGTCTAG
ACTGCAGCTGAAACCTCAGGCATTTGAGAAGCACACGGTCACACTGCTTCCGGTAGTCAATAAACCGGTA
AACCAGCAATAGACATAAGCGGCTATTTAACGACCCTGCCCTGAACCGACGACCGGGTCATCGTGGCCGG
ATCTTGCGGCCACTCGGCTTGAACGAATTGTTAGACATTATTTGCCGACTACCTTGGTGATCTCGCCTTT
CACGTAGTGGACAAATTCTTCCAACTGATCTGCGCGCGAGGCCAAGCGATCTTCTTCTTGTCCAAGATAA
GCCTGTCTAGCTTCAAGTATGACGGGCTGATACTGGGCCGGCAGGCGCTCCATTGCCCAGTCGGCAGCGA
CATCCTTCGGCGCGATTTTGCCGGTTACTGCGCTGTACCAAATGCGGGACAACGTAAGCACTACATTTCG
CTCATCGCCAGCCCAGTCGGGCGGCGAGTTCCATAGCTTTAAGGTTTCATTTAGCGCCTCAAATAGATCC
TGTTCAGGAACCGGATCAAAGAGTTCCTCCGCCGCTGGACCTACCAAGGCAACGCTATGTTCTCTTGCTT
TTGTCAGCAAGATAGCCAGATCAATGTCGATCGTGGCTGGCTCGAAGATACCTGCAAGAATGTCATTGCG
CTGCCATTCTCCAAATTGCAGTTCGCGCTTAGCTGGATAACGCCACGGAATGATGTCG
Features (pLannotate 1.2.2; 8 found; start..end, strand, type, name):
    282..373     -  promoter       AmpR promoter: bla
    421..1159    -  rep_origin     CloDF13 ori: Plasmids containing the CloDF13 (CDF) origin of replication can be propagated in E. coli cells that contain additional plasmids with compatible origins.
   1224..1252    +  promoter       J23119 promoter (fragment): bacterial promoter (Registry of Standard Biological Parts BBa J23119)
   1283..1984    +  CDS            rpoA (fragment): RPOA_YERPS - Experimental evidence at protein level: Swiss-Prot protein existence level 1. DNA-dependent RNA polymerase catalyzes the transcription of DNA into RNA using the four ribonucleoside triphosphates as substrates. From Yersinia pseudotuberculosis serotype I (strain IP32953).
   2191..2208    +  CDS            capTEV™ (fragment): composite tag for in vivo biotinylation, TEV protease cleavage, and 6xHis tagging
   2315..2430    +  ncRNA          5S rRNA: Accession: RF00001 - 5S ribosomal RNA
   2434..2480    +  terminator     rrnB T1 terminator: transcription terminator T1 from the E. coli rrnB gene
   2698..281     -  CDS            SmR (across the origin): aminoglycoside adenylyltransferase (Murphy, 1985); aadA; confers resistance to spectinomycin and streptomycin
