[The description below was written by a language model from this plasmid's Addgene catalogue record and pLannotate feature annotations shown in this document.]
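Description:
pJEC637 is a small (about 3.2 kb) bacterial expression plasmid built on a CloDF13 (CDF) origin backbone and propagated in E. coli under spectinomycin selection. The resistance marker is the aadA aminoglycoside adenylyltransferase gene (SmR), which spans the numbering origin of the sequence and is driven by an upstream bla-type promoter. Because the CDF origin is compatible with other common replicon families, the plasmid can be maintained alongside additional plasmids in the same cell, which suits multi-component systems. The copy number is not recorded.

The payload is an 861 bp fusion encoding the N-terminal domain of the RNA polymerase alpha subunit (αNTD, rpoA) from Pseudomonas aeruginosa, joined at its C terminus to SYNZIP17, a synthetic coiled-coil peptide that heterodimerises with a cognate SYNZIP partner. Expression is constitutive from the Anderson-series promoter J23106. The automated annotation labels this region as a J23119 fragment, reflecting the close similarity among promoters in that family, and it matches the rpoA segment to a Yersinia homologue rather than to the P. aeruginosa source given in the catalogue. A short hit to a composite tag downstream of the rpoA segment is probably a partial match rather than a functional tag. The cassette ends in an rrnB-derived region containing 5S rRNA sequence and the T1 terminator.

The record describes the construct as the activation-domain (AD-SYNZIP) component of a bacterial CRISPR activation system based on a type I-E CRISPR system. In such a design, the αNTD presumably serves to recruit RNA polymerase to a target promoter once the SYNZIP pairs with a partner peptide on the DNA-targeting component, which is not carried on this plasmid.
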