Addgene plasmid #182956: pJEC637
Purpose: AD-SYNZIP: αNTD (P. aeruginosa) – SYNZIP17
Depositing lab: James Chappell. Depositing organization: Rice University. Publication: Uncovering the Distinct Properties of a Bacterial Type I-E CRISPR Activation System. Villegas Kcam MC, Tsong AJ, Chappell J. ACS Synth Biol. 2022 Jan 25. doi: 10.1021/acssynbio.1c00496. PubMed 35077145.
Backbone
  Vector backbone: CloDF13
  Backbone size w/o insert (bp): 2400
  Total vector size (bp): 3208
  Vector type: Bacterial Expression
Growth in bacteria
  Bacterial resistance: Spectinomycin, 50 μg/mL
  Growth temperature: 37°C
  Growth strain: DH5alpha
  Copy number: Unknown
Gene/Insert
  Gene/Insert name: AlphaNTD( P. aeruginosa) - SynZip17
  Species: P. aeruginosa
  Insert size (bp): 861
  Promoter: J23106
  Tag / fusion protein: SynZip17 (C terminal on insert)
  Cloning method: Gibson Cloning
  Sequencing primers: 5′ ctcttcaaatgtagcacctg
Terms and licenses: Academic/Nonprofit Terms; Industry Terms: Not Available to Industry
How to cite: pJEC637 was a gift from James Chappell (Addgene plasmid # 182956 ; http://n2t.net/addgene:182956 ; RRID:Addgene_182956)
